>Addgene plasmid #55166 | mCherry-Zyxin-6 | depositor partial sequence | sequence record 85532 | insert sequence
GCTAGCGCTACCGGACTCAGATCTCGAGCTCAAGCTTCGAATTCCATGGCGGCCCCCCGCCCGTCTCCCG
CGATCCCCGTTTCGGTCTCGGCTCCGGCTTTTTACGCCCCGCAGAAGAAGTTCGGCCCTGTGGTGGCCCC
AAAGCCCAAAGTGAATCCCTTCCGGCCCAGGGACAGCGAGCCTCCCCCGGCACCCGGGGCCCAGCGCGCA
CAGATGGGCCGGGTGGGCGATATTCCCCCGCCGCCCCCGGAAGACTTTCCCCTGCCTCCACCTCCCCTTG
CTGGGGATGGCGACGATGCAGAGGGTGCTCTGGGAGGTGCCTTCCCGCCGCCCCCTCCCCCGATCGAGGA
ATCATTTCCCCCTGCGCCTCTGGAGGAGGAGATCTTCCCTTCCCCGCCGCCTCCTCCGGAGGAGGAGGGA
GGGCCTGAGGCCCCCATACCGCCCCCACCACAGCCCAGGGAGAAGGTGAGCAGTATTGATTTGGAGATCG
ACTCTCTGTCCTCACTGCTGGATGACATGACCAAGAATGATCCTTTCAAAGCCCGGGTGTCATCTGGATA
TGTGCCCCCACCAGTGGCCACTCCATTCAGTTCCAAGTCCAGTACCAAGCCTGCAGCCGGGGGCACAGCA
CCCCTGCCTCCTTGGAAGTCCCCTTCCAGCTCCCAGCCTCTGCCCCAGGTTCCGGCTCCGGCTCAGAGCC
AGACACAGTTCCATGTTCAGCCCCAGCCCCAGCCCAAGCCTCAGGTCCAACTCCATGTCCAGTCCCAGAC
CCAGCCTGTGTCTTTGGCTAACACCCAGCCCCGAGGGCCCCCAGCCTCATCTCCGGCTCCAGCCCCTAAG
TTTTCTCCAGTGACTCCTAAGTTTACTCCTGTGGCTTCCAAGTTCAGTCCTGGAGCCCCAGGTGGATCTG
GGTCACAACCAAATCAAAAATTGGGGCACCCCGAAGCTCTTTCTGCTGGCACAGGCTCCCCTCAACCTCC
CAGCTTCACCTATGCCCAGCAGAGGGAGAAGCCCCGAGTGCAGGAGAAGCAGCACCCCGTGCCCCCACCG
GCTCAGAACCAAAACCAGGTGCGCTCCCCTGGGGCCCCAGGGCCCCTGACTCTGAAGGAGGTGGAGGAGC
TGGAGCAGCTGACCCAGCAGCTAATGCAGGACATGGAGCATCCTCAGAGGCAGAATGTGGCTGTCAACGA
ACTCTGCGGCCGATGCCATCAACCCCTGGCCCGGGCGCAGCCAGCCGTCCGCGCTCTAGGGCAGCTGTTC
CACATCGCCTGCTTCACCTGCCACCAGTGTGCGCAGCAGCTCCAGGGCCAGCAGTTCTACAGTCTGGAGG
GGGCGCCGTACTGCGAGGGCTGTTACACTGACACCCTGGAGAAGTGTAACACCTGCGGGGAGCCCATCAC
TGACCGCATGCTGAGGGCCACGGGCAAGGCCTATCACCCGCACTGCTTCACCTGTGTGGTCTGCGCCCGC
CCCCTGGAGGGCACCTCCTTCATCGTGGACCAGGCCAACCGGCCCCACTGTGTCCCCGACTACCACAAGC
AGTACGCCCCGAGGTGCTCCGTCTGCTCTGAGCCCATCATGCCTGAGCCTGGCCGAGATGAGACTGTGCG
AGTGGTCGCCCTGGACAAGAACTTCCACATGAAGTGTTACAAGTGTGAGGACTGCGGGAAGCCCCTGTCG
ATTGAGGCAGATGACAATGGCTGCTTCCCCCTGGACGGTCACGTGCTCTGTCGGAAGTGCCACACTGCTA
GAGCCCAGACGGATCCACCGGTCGCCACCATGGTGAGCAAGGGCGAGGAGGATAACATGGCCATCATCAA
GGAGTTCATGCGCTTCAAGGTGCACATGGAGGGCTCCGTGAACGGCCACGAGTTCGAGATCGAGGGCGAG
GGCGAGGGCCGCCCCTACGAGGGCACCCAGACCGCCAAGCTGAAGGTGACCAAGGGTGGCCCCCTGCCCT
TCGCCTGGGACATCCTGTCCCCTCAGTTCATGTACGGCTCCAAGGCCTACGTGAAGCACCCCGCCGACAT
CCCCGACTACTTGAAGCTGTCCTTCCCCGAGGGCTTCAAGTGGGAGCGCGTGATGAACTTCGAGGACGGC
GGCGTGGTGACCGTGACCCAGGACTCCTCCCTGCAGGACGGCGAGTTCATCTACAAGGTGAAGCTGCGCG
GCACCAACTTCCCCTCCGACGGCCCCGTAATGCAGAAGAAGACCATGGGCTGGGAGGCCTCCTCCGAGCG
GATGTACCCCGAGGACGGCGCCCTGAAGGGCGAGATCAAGCAGAGGCTGAAGCTGAAGGACGGCGGCCAC
TACGACGCTGAGGTCAAGACCACCTACAAGGCCAAGAAGCCCGTGCAGCTGCCCGGCGCCTACAACGTCA
ACATCAAGTTGGACATCACCTCCCACAACGAGGACTACACCATCGTGGAACAGTACGAACGCGCCGAGGG
CCGCCACTCCACCGGCGGCATGGACGAGCTGTACAAGTAAAGCGGCCGCGACTCTAGATCATAATCAGCC
ATACCACATT
