>Addgene plasmid #55166 | mCherry-Zyxin-6 | addgene partial sequence | sequence record 101109 | C-ter-GFP 5'-CTCCTCGCCCTTGCTCAC-3'
GCAGTGTGGCACTTCCGACAGAGCACGTGACCGTCCAGGGGGAAGCAGCCATTGTCATCTGCCTCAATCG
ACAGGGGCTTCCCGCAGTCCTCACACTTGTAACACTTCATGTGGAAGTTCTTGTCCAGGGCGACCACTCG
CACAGTCTCATCTCGGCCAGGCTCAGGCATGATGGGCTCAGAGCAGACGGAGCACCTCGGGGCGTACTGC
TTGTGGTAGTCGGGGACACAGTGGGGCCGGTTGGCCTGGTCCACGATGAAGGAGGTGCCCTCCAGGGGGC
GGGCGCAGACCACACAGGTGAAGCAGTGCGGGTGATAGGCCTTGCCCGTGGCCCTCAGCATGCGGTCAGT
GATGGGCTCCCCGCAGGTGTTACACTTCTCCAGGGTGTCAGTGTAACAGCCCTCGCAGTACGGCGCCCCC
TCCAGACTGTAGAACTGCTGGCCCTGGAGCTGCTGCGCACACTGGTGGCAGGTGAAGCAGGCGATGTGGA
ACAGCTGCCCTAGAGCGCGGACGGCTGGCTGCGCCCGGGCCAGGGGTTGATGGCATCGGCCGCAGAGTTC
GTTGACAGCCACATTCTGCCTCTGAGGATGCTCCATGTCCTGCATTAGCTGCTGGGTCAGCTGCTCCAGC
TCCTCCACCTCCTTCAGAGTCAGGGGCCCTGGGGCCCCAGGGGAGCGCACCTGGTTTTGGTTCTGAGCCG
GTGGGGGCACGGGGTGCTGCTTCTCCTGCACTCGGGGCTTCTCCCTCTGCTGGGCATAGGTGAAGCTGGG
AGGTTGAGGGGAGCCTGTGCCAGCAGAAAGAGCTTCGGGGTGCCCCAATTTTTGATTTGGTTGTGACCCA
GATCCACCTGGGGCTCCAGGACTGAACTTGGAAGCCACAGGAGTAAACTTAGGAGTCACTGGAGAA
