[The description below was written by a language model from this plasmid's Addgene catalogue record.]
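Description:
mCherry-Zyxin-6 is a mammalian expression plasmid that produces human zyxin (ZYX) fused to the red fluorescent protein mCherry. It is built on an mCherry fusion-vector backbone of about 4.75 kb (size without the insert). The plasmid is propagated in E. coli at high copy number under kanamycin selection, and it carries a neomycin resistance marker so that transfected mammalian cells can be selected with G418. No feature table accompanies the record, so the replication origins and the promoters driving the resistance marker are not stated. The listed sequencing primers do point to an SV40 polyadenylation signal downstream of the expression cassette.

The fusion is expressed from the CMV promoter, a strong constitutive promoter in most mammalian cell lines. The record lists the mCherry tag as "C terminal on backbone". The "6" in the name probably refers to the length of the linker between the two proteins, but the record does not confirm this or describe the junction. The depositor notes that the zyxin coding sequence may carry S11P, G42R and E62D substitutions relative to the human reference transcript, and that these are not expected to affect function.

Zyxin is a LIM-domain protein that concentrates at focal adhesions, and the stated purpose of the construct is as a focal adhesion localization marker. With excitation at 587 nm and emission at 610 nm, the mCherry signal allows these structures to be viewed by fluorescence microscopy in transfected cells, and it can be combined with green or other spectrally distinct probes.
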