Addgene plasmid #55166: mCherry-Zyxin-6
Purpose: Localization: Focal Adhesions, Excitation: 587, Emission: 610
Depositing lab: Michael Davidson. Depositing organization: Florida State University, Tallahassee.
Backbone
  Vector backbone: mCherry
  Backbone size w/o insert (bp): 4750
  Vector type: Mammalian Expression
  Selectable markers: Neomycin (select with G418)
Growth in bacteria
  Bacterial resistance: Kanamycin, 50 μg/mL
  Growth temperature: 37°C
  Growth strain: DH5alpha
  Copy number: High Copy
Gene/Insert
  Gene/Insert name: Zyxin (alt name: NM_003461)
  Species: H. sapiens (human)
  Entrez Gene: ZYX (a.k.a. ESP-2, HED-2)
  Promoter: CMV
  Tag / fusion protein: mCherry (C terminal on backbone)
  Cloning method: Unknown
  Sequencing primers: 5′ CMV-F; 3′ SV40pA-R
Terms and licenses: Academic/Nonprofit Terms; Industry Terms: Not Available to Industry
Depositor comments: Excitation = 587; Emission = 610 May contain S11P, G42R and E62D mutations in human zyxin compared to reference sequence (NM_003461). These mutations should not affect function.
How to cite: mCherry-Zyxin-6 was a gift from Michael Davidson (Addgene plasmid # 55166 ; http://n2t.net/addgene:55166 ; RRID:Addgene_55166)
